>Addgene plasmid #13474 | pWay21-MKP-1CH2B | addgene partial sequence | sequence record 36804 | EGFP-C 5'-CATGGTCCTGCTGGAGTTCGTG-3'
GAGACTGTACAGGGTGGCGGGCCCGGGCGCTTCAGCACCATCGTGCGGCGCCGCGCCAAGGGCGCCATGG
GCCTGGAGCATATCGTGCCCAACGCTGAACTGCGTGGCCGCCTGCTGGCCGGAGCCTACCACGCCGTGGT
GCTGCTGGACGAGCGCAGCGCCTCCCTGGACGGCGCCAAGCGCGACGGCACCCTGGCCCTGGCCGCGGGC
GCGCTCTGCCGAGAGGCGCGCTCCACTCAAGTCTTCTTTCTCCAAGGAGGATATGAAGCGTTTTCGGCTT
CCTGCCCTGAGCTGTGCAGCAAATGACCGCTCGAGTCTAGAGGGCCCGTTTAAACCCGCTGATCAGCCTC
GACTGTGCCTTCTAGTTGCCAGCCATCTGTTGTTTGCCCCTCCCCCGTGCCTTCCTTGACCCTGGAAGGT
GCCACTCCCACTGTCCTTTCCTAATAAAATGAGGAAATTGCATCGCATTGTCTGAGTAGGTGTCATTCTA
TTCTGGGGGGTGGGGTGGGGCAGGACAGCAAGGGGGAGGATTGGGAAGACAATAGCAGGCATGCTGGGGA
TGCGGTGGGCTCTATGGCTTCTGAGGCGGAAAGAACCAGTGGCGGTAATACGGTTATCCACAGAATCAGG
GGATAACGCAGGAAAGAACATGTGAGCAAAAGGCCAGCAAAAGGCCAGGAACCGTAAAAAGGCCGCGTTG
CTGGCGTTTTTCCATAGGCTCCGCCCCCCTGACGAGCATCACAAAAATCGACGCTCAAGTCAGAGGTGGC
GAAACCCGACAGGACTATAAAGATACCAGGCGTTTCCCCCTGGAAGCTCCCTCGTGCGCTCTCCTGTTCC
GACCCTGCCGCTTACCGGATACCTGTCCGCCTTTCTCCCTTCGGG
