[The description below was written by a language model from this plasmid's Addgene catalogue record.]
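Description:
pWay21-MKP-1CH2B is a mammalian expression plasmid built on the pWay21 EGFP backbone (about 5.8 kb without insert). It is propagated in E. coli under ampicillin selection. The record does not state the promoter driving expression, the bacterial origin of replication, the copy number, or any mammalian selection marker, and no feature table is available to fill in these details.

The insert is a roughly 280 bp fragment of mouse Dusp1, which encodes MAP kinase phosphatase 1 (MKP-1). The fragment covers only amino acids 47–136 of the protein. The construct name suggests that this region corresponds to the CH2B (Cdc25 homology 2, B) domain within the noncatalytic amino-terminal portion of the phosphatase. It was cloned by restriction digestion between SmaI and XhoI sites, both of which are preserved. This places it downstream of, and in frame with, the backbone-encoded EGFP, so the expressed product carries EGFP at its N terminus.

Because the fragment lacks the catalytic domain, the construct is not meant to supply phosphatase activity. Its purpose is to test what this isolated segment can do on its own. The EGFP fusion lets the subcellular distribution of the fragment be followed by fluorescence microscopy in transfected mammalian cells. This fits the associated study, which examined how the noncatalytic amino terminus of MKP-1 directs nuclear targeting and influences transcription driven by the serum response element. The plasmid is most naturally used as one member of a deletion or domain-mapping series, compared against full-length MKP-1 and other fragments.
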