Addgene plasmid #13474: pWay21-MKP-1CH2B
Depositing lab: Anton Bennett. Depositing organization: Yale University. Publication: The noncatalytic amino terminus of mitogen-activated protein kinase phosphatase 1 directs nuclear targeting and serum response element transcriptional regulation. Wu JJ, Zhang L, Bennett AM. Mol Cell Biol. 2005 Jun . 25(11):4792-803. 10.1128/MCB.25.11.4792-4803.2005 PubMed 15899879.
Backbone
  Vector backbone: pWay21 EGFP
  Backbone size w/o insert (bp): 5800
  Vector type: Mammalian Expression
Growth in bacteria
  Bacterial resistance: Ampicillin, 100 μg/mL
  Growth temperature: 37°C
  Growth strain: DH5alpha
  Copy number: Unknown
Gene/Insert
  Gene/Insert name: MKP-1CH2B (alt name: MKP-1)
  Species: M. musculus (mouse)
  Insert size (bp): 280
  Mutation: Contains aa 47-136
  GenBank ID: NM_013642
  Entrez Gene: Dusp1 (a.k.a. 3CH134, MKP1, Ptpn16, erp, mkp-1)
  Tag / fusion protein: EGFP (N terminal on backbone)
  Cloning method: Restriction Enzyme; 5′ cloning site Sma I (not destroyed); 3′ cloning site Xho I (not destroyed)
  Sequencing primers: 5′ EGFP-C
Terms and licenses: Academic/Nonprofit Terms; Industry Terms: Not Available to Industry
How to cite: pWay21-MKP-1CH2B was a gift from Anton Bennett (Addgene plasmid # 13474 ; http://n2t.net/addgene:13474 ; RRID:Addgene_13474)
